Addgene plasmid #175231: pCfB8715
Purpose: Xenopus oocyte expression vector containing YPR201W. Contains T7 RNA polymerase binding site, and adds polyA tail to YPR201W. Used for generation of mRNA, for injection into xenopus laevis oocytes.
Depositing lab: Irina Borodina. Depositing organization: Danmarks Tekniske Universitet. Publication: Deorphanizing solute carriers in Saccharomyces cerevisiae for secondary uptake of xenobiotic compounds. Moller-Hansen I, Saez-Saez J, van der Hoek SA, Dyekjaer JD, Christensen HB, Wright Muelas M, O'Hagan S, Kell DB, Borodina I. Front Microbiol. 2024 Apr 12;15:1376653. doi: 10.3389/fmicb.2024.1376653. PubMed 38680917.
Backbone
  Vector backbone: pNB1u/pLIFE016
  Backbone size w/o insert (bp): 3099
  Vector type: mRNA expression, injection into xenopus oocytes
Growth in bacteria
  Bacterial resistance: Ampicillin, 100 μg/mL
  Growth temperature: 37°C
  Growth strain: DH5alpha
  Copy number: High Copy
Gene/Insert
  Gene/Insert name: YPR201W
  Species: S. cerevisiae (budding yeast)
  Promoter: T7
  Tag / fusion protein: PolyA (C terminal on insert)
  Cloning method: Restriction Enzyme; 5′ cloning site Nt.BbvCI (not destroyed); 3′ cloning site USER cloning (unknown if destroyed)
  Sequencing primers: 5′ AAGGCGATTAAGTTGGGT; 3′ GTGTTCTTGAGGCTGGTTTA
Terms and licenses: Academic/Nonprofit Terms; Industry Terms: Not Available to Industry
Depositor comments: Generated by USER cloning
How to cite: pCfB8715 was a gift from Irina Borodina (Addgene plasmid # 175231 ; http://n2t.net/addgene:175231 ; RRID:Addgene_175231)
