[The description below was written by a language model from this plasmid's Addgene catalogue record.]
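Description:
pCfB8715 is a Xenopus oocyte expression vector built on the pNB1u/pLIFE016 backbone (about 3.1 kb without insert) and designed as a template for in vitro mRNA synthesis rather than for direct expression in cells. It is maintained in E. coli as a high-copy plasmid under ampicillin selection. The record does not specify the origin of replication or list any other backbone features, and no feature table is available to confirm the arrangement of individual elements.

The insert is the Saccharomyces cerevisiae open reading frame YPR201W, placed downstream of a T7 promoter, which provides the binding site for T7 RNA polymerase. The vector also supplies a poly(A) tract on the 3′ side of the insert. It is recorded in the catalogue as a C-terminal "tag", but functionally it is a transcript tail that supports stability and translation of the injected RNA. The gene was introduced by USER cloning, a ligation-independent method in which uracil excision creates long complementary overhangs. The Nt.BbvCI nicking site listed at the 5′ junction fits the nicking-enzyme preparation of a USER cassette and is reported as retained.

The intended use is to produce polyadenylated YPR201W mRNA for injection into Xenopus laevis oocytes, a standard heterologous system for characterising membrane transport proteins. The associated study aimed to deorphanize yeast solute carriers involved in secondary uptake of xenobiotic compounds, so this plasmid presumably served to test the YPR201W product for transport activity. The record itself does not describe the protein's function or substrates.
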