>Addgene plasmid #175231 | pCfB8715 | depositor partial sequence | sequence record 339751 | YPR201W
ATGTCAGAAGATCAAAAAAGTGAAAATTCGGTACCTTCTAAGGTTAATATGGTGAATCGCACCGATATAC
TGACTACGATCAAGTCATTGTCATGGCTTGACTTGATGTTGCCATTTACTATAATTCTCTCCATAATCAT
TGCAGTAATAATTTCTGTCTATGTGCCTTCTTCCCGTCACACTTTTGACGCTGAAGGTCATCCCAATCTA
ATGGGAGTGTCCATTCCTTTGACTGTTGGTATGATTGTAATGATGATTCCCCCGATCTGCAAAGTTTCCT
GGGAGTCTATTCACAAGTACTTCTACAGGAGCTATATAAGGAAGCAACTAGCCCTCTCGTTATTTTTGAA
TTGGGTCATCGGTCCTTTGTTGATGACAGCATTGGCGTGGATGGCGCTATTCGATTATAAGGAATACCGT
CAAGGCATTATTATGATCGGAGTAGCTAGATGCATTGCCATGGTGCTAATTTGGAATCAGATTGCTGGAG
GAGACAATGATCTCTGCGTCGTGCTTGTTATTACAAACTCGCTTTTACAGATGGTATTATATGCACCATT
GCAGATATTTTACTGTTATGTTATTTCTCATGACCACCTGAATACTTCAAATAGGGTATTATTCGAAGAG
GTTGCAAAGTCTGTCGGAGTTTTTCTCGGCATACCACTGGGAATTGGCATTATCATACGTTTGGGAAGTC
TTACCATAGCTGGTAAAAGTAATTATGAAAAATACATTTTGAGATTTATTTCTCCATGGGCAATGATCGG
ATTTCATTACACTTTATTTGTTATTTTTATTAGTAGAGGTTATCAATTTATCCACGAAATTGGTTCTGCA
ATATTGTGCTTTGTCCCATTGGTGCTTTACTTCTTTATTGCATGGTTTTTGACCTTCGCATTAATGAGGT
ACTTATCAATATCTAGGAGTGATACACAAAGAGAATGTAGCTGTGACCAAGAACTACTTTTAAAGAGGGT
CTGGGGAAGAAAGTCTTGTGAAGCTAGCTTTTCTATTACGATGACGCAATGTTTCACTATGGCTTCAAAT
AATTTTGAACTATCCCTGGCAATTGCTATTTCCTTATATGGTAACAATAGCAAGCAAGCAATAGCTGCAA
CATTTGGGCCGTTGCTAGAAGTTCCAATTTTATTGATTTTGGCAATAGTCGCGAGGATCCTTAAACCATA
TTATATATGGAACAATAGAAATTAA
